Addgene plasmid #27107: pEnt R3L2 TetO(fl)-3
Depositing lab: Edward Hsiao. Depositing organization: J. David Gladstone Institutes. Publication: Constitutive Gs activation using a single-construct tetracycline-inducible expression system in embryonic stem cells and mice. Hsiao EC, Nguyen TD, Ng JK, Scott MJ, Chang WC, Zahed H, Conklin BR. Stem Cell Res Ther. 2011 Mar 4. 2(2):11. 10.1186/scrt52 PubMed 21375737.
Backbone
  Vector backbone: pEntr2B
  Backbone manufacturer: Invitrogen
  Backbone size w/o insert (bp): 2300
  Vector type: Entry Vector
Growth in bacteria
  Bacterial resistance: Kanamycin, 50 μg/mL
  Growth temperature: 37°C
  Growth strain: DH5alpha
  Copy number: Unknown
Gene/Insert
  Gene/Insert name: TetO promoter
  Insert size (bp): 1300
  Cloning method: Restriction Enzyme
  Sequencing primers: 5′ TCTACAAACTCTTCCTGTTAGT; 3′ AGAGATTTTGAGACACGGGC
Terms and licenses: Academic/Nonprofit Terms; Industry Terms: Not Available to Industry
Depositor comments: Contains Gateway R3L2 sites and full-length (7 repeat) TetO. SbfI, FseI, AvrII, and SalI sites can be used to insert gene of interest, driven by TetO. Does not contain insulator sequence. This plasmid was constructed as follows: The pEntr2B entry vector was digested with AflII and XhoI to remove the attL1 and ccdb genes. Oligos containing the attR3 site flanked by AflII on the 5' end and a polylinker (NotI-PacI-Bsu36I-NdeI-XhoI) on the 3' end were ligated to generate the empty pEntR3L2-MCS intermediate (Addgene plasmid number 26799). Using PCR cloning, the TetO-beta globin intron sequence from pTetO (pUHD10.3) was cloned into the NotI/PacI sites in the reverse orientation, and a 3' SbfI site was introduced. The pA sequence from pDest27 (Invitrogen) was then cloned into the NotI/SbfI sites, again in reverse orientation. A LoxP site was introduced into the NdeI/XhoI sites, allowing full excision of the targeted construct when used together with the LoxP site in the pEntl1L3 vector.
How to cite: pEnt R3L2 TetO(fl)-3 was a gift from Edward Hsiao (Addgene plasmid # 27107 ; http://n2t.net/addgene:27107 ; RRID:Addgene_27107)
