[The description below was written by a language model from this plasmid's Addgene catalogue record and pLannotate feature annotations shown in this document.]
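Description:
pEnt R3L2 TetO(fl)-3 is a Gateway entry vector derived from Invitrogen's pEntr2B. The original attL1 site and ccdB cassette were removed and replaced with an attR3 site, so the payload is flanked by attR3 and attL2. This arrangement suits multi-fragment LR recombination, with this plasmid supplying the second element alongside a partner attL1/attL3 entry clone. It is maintained in E. coli through a high-copy ColE1/pUC-type origin and selected with kanamycin. The rrnB T1 and T2 terminators upstream of the att-flanked region are carried over from the backbone. The annotated sequence is about 3.6 kb, consistent with the stated backbone and insert sizes.

The payload is an empty tetracycline-responsive expression cassette, placed in reverse orientation relative to the backbone. It consists of a full-length tetracycline response element with seven tetO repeats, fused to a minimal CMV promoter and followed by a rabbit β-globin intron (with a small flanking globin exon fragment). Next come unique cloning sites (SbfI, FseI, AvrII and SalI per the depositor) and a polyadenylation signal taken from pDest27. A gene of interest inserted at these sites is transcribed only when a tetracycline-controlled transactivator binds the operator array. The activator itself is not encoded here. A single loxP site lies between the response element and attL2. Combined with the loxP in the companion L1L3 entry vector, it allows Cre-mediated excision of the whole assembled construct after targeting. The depositor notes that this version lacks an insulator sequence. The plasmid was built as a module for single-construct tetracycline-inducible expression systems used in embryonic stem cells and mice.
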