Features (pLannotate 1.2.2; 15 found; start..end, strand, type, name):
      1..46      +  rep_origin     RSF ori (fragment): Plasmids containing the RSF 1030 origin of replication can be propagated in E. coli cells that contain additional plasmids with compatible origins.
    106..149     -  terminator     rrnB T1 terminator: Escherichia coli rrnB; transcription terminator T1 from the E. coli rrnB gene
    281..308     +  terminator     rrnB T2 terminator: transcription terminator T2 from the E. coli rrnB gene
    354..477     -  protein_bind   attR3: mutant version of attR; recombination site for the Gateway® LR reaction LR Clonase™
    504..552     -  polyA_signal   poly(A) signal: synthetic polyadenylation signal
    646..702     -  CDS            HBB (fragment): HBB_LEPEU - Experimental evidence at protein level: Swiss-Prot protein existence level 1. Involved in oxygen transport from the lung to the various peripheral tissues. From Lepus europaeus (European hare).
    700..1272    -  intron         β-globin intron: intron from rabbit β-globin gene
   1285..1312    -  misc_feature   MCS (fragment): pUC18/19 multiple cloning site
   1406..1444    -  promoter       minimal CMV promoter: human cytomegalovirus (CMV) immediate early promoter
   1449..1466    -  misc_feature   MCS (fragment): pUC18/19 multiple cloning site
   1477..1747    -  protein_bind   tetracycline response element: contains seven copies of the tetracycline operator tetO tetracycline repressor TetR
   1770..1803    +  protein_bind   loxP: Cre-mediated recombination occurs in the 8-bp core sequence (GCATACAT). Cre recombinase
   1825..1924    -  protein_bind   attL2: mutant version of attL; recombination site for the Gateway® LR reaction LR Clonase™
   2047..2856    +  CDS            KanR: aminoglycoside phosphotransferase; aph(3')-Ia; confers resistance to kanamycin in bacteria or G418 (Geneticin®) in eukaryotes
   2946..3534    +  rep_origin     ori: high-copy-number ColE1/pMB1/pBR322/pUC origin of replication
>Addgene plasmid #27107 | pEnt R3L2 TetO(fl)-3 | depositor full sequence | sequence record 12828 | Author sequence
CTTTCCTGCGTTATCCCCTGATTCTGTGGATAACCGTATTACCGCTAGCATGGATCTCGGGGACGTCTAA
CTACTAAGCGAGAGTAGGGAACTGCCAGGCATCAAATAAAACGAAAGGCTCAGTCGGAAGACTGGGCCTT
TCGTTTTATCTGTTGTTTGTCGGTGAACGCTCTCCTGAGTAGGACAAATCCGCCGGGAGCGGATTTGAAC
GTTGTGAAGCAACGGCCCGGAGGGTGGCGGGCAGGACGCCCGCCATAAACTGCCAGGCATCAAACTAAGC
AGAAGGCCATCCTGACGGATGGCCTTTTTGCGTTTCTACAAACTCTTCCTGTTAGTTAGTTACTTAAGAT
CTCCATAGTGACTGGATATGTTGTGTTTTACAGTATTATGTAGTCTGTTTTTTATGCAAAATCTAATTTA
ATATATTGATATTTATATCATTTTACGTTTCTCGTTCAACTTTATTATACATAGTTGCTTAAGATCTCTG
AATGCGGCCGCTTCACACAAAAAACCAACACACAGATGTAATGAAAATAAAGATATTTTATTGCGGCCAT
CGTGATGGCAGGTTGGGCGTCGCTTGGTCGGTCATTTCGAACCCCAGAGTCCCGCCTGCAGGCCGGCCTA
GTGCAGGGCGTCGACGAATTCTTTGCCAAAATGATGAGACAGCACAACAACCAGCACGTTGCCCAGGAGC
TGTAGGAAAGAGAAGAAGGCATGAACATGGTTAGCAGAGGGGCCCGGTTTGGACTCAGAGTATTTTATCC
TCATCTCAAACAGTGTATATCATTGTAACCATAAAGAGAAAGGCAGGATGATGACCAGGGTGTAGTTGTT
TCTACCAATAAGAATATTTCCACGCCAGCCAGAATTTATATGCAGAAATATTCTACCTTATCATTTAATT
ATAACAATTGTTCTCTAAAACTGTGCTGAAGTACAATATAATATACCCTGATTGCCTTGAAAAAAAAGTG
ATTAGAGAAAGTACTTACAATCTGACAAATAAACAAAAGTGAATTTAAAAATTCGTTACAAATGCAAGCT
AAAGTTTAACGAAAAAGTTACAGAAAATGAAAAGAAAATAAGAGGAGACAATGGTTGTCAACAGAGTAGA
AAGTGAAAGAAACAAAATTATCATGAGGGTCCATGGTGATACAAGGGACATCTTCCCATTCTAAACAACA
CCCTGAAAACTTTGCCCCCTCCATATAACATGAATTTTACAATAGCGAAAAAGAAAGAACAATCAAGGGT
CCCCAAACTCACCCTGAAGTTCTCAGGATCCCCGGGTACCGAGCTCGAATTCGGGGCCGCGGAGGCTGGA
TCGGTCCCGGTGTCTTCTATGGAGGTCAAAACAGCGTGGATGGCGTCTCCAGGCGATCTGACGGTTCACT
AAACGAGCTCTGCTTATATAGGCCTCCCACCGTACACGCCTACCTCGACCCGGGTACCGAGCTCGACTTT
CACTTTTCTCTATCACTGATAGGGAGTGGTAAACTCGACTTTCACTTTTCTCTATCACTGATAGGGAGTG
GTAAACTCGACTTTCACTTTTCTCTATCACTGATAGGGAGTGGTAAACTCGACTTTCACTTTTCTCTATC
ACTGATAGGGAGTGGTAAACTCGACTTTCACTTTTCTCTATCACTGATAGGGAGTGGTAAACTCGACTTT
CACTTTTCTCTATCACTGATAGGGAGTGGTAAACTCGACTTTCACTTTTCTCTATCACTGATAGGGAGTG
GTAAACTCGATAACCTATGATAACTTCGTATAGCATACATTATACGAAGTTATGTTTAAACTCGAGATAT
CTAGACCCAGCTTTCTTGTACAAAGTTGGCATTATAAGAAAGCATTGCTTATCAATTTGTTGCAACGAAC
AGGTCACTATCAGTCAAAATAAAATCATTATTTGCCATCCAGCTGCAGCTCTGGCCCGTGTCTCAAAATC
TCTGATGTTACATTGCACAAGATAAAAATATATCATCATGAACAATAAAACTGTCTGCTTACATAAACAG
TAATACAAGGGGTGTTATGAGCCATATTCAACGGGAAACGTCGAGGCCGCGATTAAATTCCAACATGGAT
GCTGATTTATATGGGTATAAATGGGCTCGCGATAATGTCGGGCAATCAGGTGCGACAATCTATCGCTTGT
ATGGGAAGCCCGATGCGCCAGAGTTGTTTCTGAAACATGGCAAAGGTAGCGTTGCCAATGATGTTACAGA
TGAGATGGTCAGACTAAACTGGCTGACGGAATTTATGCCTCTTCCGACCATCAAGCATTTTATCCGTACT
CCTGATGATGCATGGTTACTCACCACTGCGATCCCCGGAAAAACAGCATTCCAGGTATTAGAAGAATATC
CTGATTCAGGTGAAAATATTGTTGATGCGCTGGCAGTGTTCCTGCGCCGGTTGCATTCGATTCCTGTTTG
TAATTGTCCTTTTAACAGCGATCGCGTATTTCGTCTCGCTCAGGCGCAATCACGAATGAATAACGGTTTG
GTTGATGCGAGTGATTTTGATGACGAGCGTAATGGCTGGCCTGTTGAACAAGTCTGGAAAGAAATGCATA
AACTTTTGCCATTCTCACCGGATTCAGTCGTCACTCATGGTGATTTCTCACTTGATAACCTTATTTTTGA
CGAGGGGAAATTAATAGGTTGTATTGATGTTGGACGAGTCGGAATCGCAGACCGATACCAGGATCTTGCC
ATCCTATGGAACTGCCTCGGTGAGTTTTCTCCTTCATTACAGAAACGGCTTTTTCAAAAATATGGTATTG
ATAATCCTGATATGAATAAATTGCAGTTTCATTTGATGCTCGATGAGTTTTTCTAATCAGAATTGGTTAA
TTGGTTGTAACATTATTCAGATTGGGCCCCGTTCCACTGAGCGTCAGACCCCGTAGAAAAGATCAAAGGA
TCTTCTTGAGATCCTTTTTTTCTGCGCGTAATCTGCTGCTTGCAAACAAAAAAACCACCGCTACCAGCGG
TGGTTTGTTTGCCGGATCAAGAGCTACCAACTCTTTTTCCGAAGGTAACTGGCTTCAGCAGAGCGCAGAT
ACCAAATACTGTTCTTCTAGTGTAGCCGTAGTTAGGCCACCACTTCAAGAACTCTGTAGCACCGCCTACA
TACCTCGCTCTGCTAATCCTGTTACCAGTGGCTGCTGCCAGTGGCGATAAGTCGTGTCTTACCGGGTTGG
ACTCAAGACGATAGTTACCGGATAAGGCGCAGCGGTCGGGCTGAACGGGGGGTTCGTGCACACAGCCCAG
CTTGGAGCGAACGACCTACACCGAACTGAGATACCTACAGCGTGAGCTATGAGAAAGCGCCACGCTTCCC
GAAGGGAGAAAGGCGGACAGGTATCCGGTAAGCGGCAGGGTCGGAACAGGAGAGCGCACGAGGGAGCTTC
CAGGGGGAAACGCCTGGTATCTTTATAGTCCTGTCGGGTTTCGCCACCTCTGACTTGAGCGTCGATTTTT
GTGATGCTCGTCAGGGGGGCGGAGCCTATGGAAAAACGCCAGCAACGCGGCCTTTTTACGGTTCCTGGCC
TTTTGCTGGCCTTTTGCTCACATGTT
