>Addgene plasmid #27107 | pEnt R3L2 TetO(fl)-3 | addgene partial sequence | sequence record 33384 | 27107 with Kan-R
TCGCGGCCTCGACGTTTCCCGTTGAATATGGCTCATAACACCCCTTGTATTACTGTTTATGTAAGCAGAC
AGTTTTATTGTTCATGATGATATATTTTTATCTTGTGCAATGTAACATCAGAGATTTTGAGACACGGGCC
AGAGCTGCAGCTGGATGGCAAATAATGATTTTATTTTGACTGATAGTGACCTGTTCGTTGCAACAAATTG
ATAAGCAATGCTTTCTTATAATGCCAACTTTGTACAAGAAAGCTGGGTCTAGATATCTCGAGTTTAAACA
TAACTTCGTATAATGTATGCTATACGAAGTTATCATAGGTTATCGAGTTTACCACTCCCTATCAGTGATA
GAGAAAAGTGAAAGTCGAGTTTACCACTCCCTATCAGTGATAGAGAAAAGTGAAAGTCGAGTTTACCACT
CCCTATCAGTGATAGAGAAAAGTGAAAGTCGAGTTTACCACTCCCTATCAGTGATAGAGAAAAGTGAAAG
TCGAGTTTACCACTCCCTATCAGTGATAGAGAAAAGTGAAAGTCGAGTTTACCACTCCCTATCAGTGATA
GAGAAAAGTGAAAGTCGAGTTTACCACTCCCTATCAGTGATAGAGAAAAGTGAAAGTCGAGCTCGGTACC
CGGGTCGAGGTAGGCGTGTACGGTGGGAGGCCTATATAAGCAGAGCTCGTTTAGTGAACCGTCAGATCGC
CTGGAGACGCCATCCACGCTGTTTTGACCTCCATAGAAGACACCGGGACCGATCCAGCCTCCGCGGCCCC
GAATTCGAGCTCGGTACCCGGGGATCCTGAGAACTTC
