>Addgene plasmid #27107 | pEnt R3L2 TetO(fl)-3 | addgene partial sequence | sequence record 33385 | 27107 with pBR322ori-F
ACTGAGCGTCGATTTTTGTGATGCTCGTCAGGGGGGCGGAGCCTATGGAAAAACGCCAGCAACGCGGCCT
TTTTACGGTTCCTGGCCTTTTGCTGGCCTTTTGCTCACATGTTCTTTCCTGCGTTATCCCCTGATTCTGT
GGATAACCGTATTACCGCTAGCATGGATCTCGGGGACGTCTAACTACTAAGCGAGAGTAGGGAACTGCCA
GGCATCAAATAAAACGAAAGGCTCAGTCGGAAGACTGGGCCTTTCGTTTTATCTGTTGTTTGTCGGTGAA
CGCTCTCCTGAGTAGGACAAATCCGCCGGGAGCGGATTTGAACGTTGTGAAGCAACGGCCCGGAGGGTGG
CGGGCAGGACGCCCGCCATAAACTGCCAGGCATCAAACTAAGCAGAAGGCCATCCTGACGGATGGCCTTT
TTGCGTTTCTACAAACTCTTCCTGTTAGTTAGTTACTTAAGATCTCCATAGTGACTGGATATGTTGTGTT
TTACAGTATTATGTAGTCTGTTTTTTATGCAAAATCTAATTTAATATATTGATATTTATATCATTTTACG
TTTCTCGTTCAACTTTATTATACATAGTTGCTTAAGATCTCTGAATGCGGCCGCTTCACACAAAAAACCA
ACACACAGATGTAATGAAAATAAAGATATTTTATTGCGGCCATCGTGATGGCAGGTTGGGCGTCGCTTGG
TCGGTCATTTCGAACCCCAGAGTCCCGCCTGCAGGCCGGCCTAGTGCAGGGCGTCGACGAATTCTTTGCC
AAAATGATGAGACAGCACAACAACCAGCACGTTGCCCAGGAGCTGTAGGAAAGAGAAGAAGGCATGAACA
TGGTTAGCAGAGGGGCCCCGGTTTGGACTCAGAGTATTT
